>Addgene plasmid #57666 | tdEos-Rad21-N-18 | addgene full sequence | sequence record 233120 | Addgene NGS Result
TCTGTGGATAACCGTATTACCGCCATGCATTAGTTATTAATAGTAATCAATTACGGGGTCATTAGTTCAT
AGCCCATATATGGAGTTCCGCGTTACATAACTTACGGTAAATGGCCCGCCTGGCTGACCGCCCAACGACC
CCCGCCCATTGACGTCAATAATGACGTATGTTCCCATAGTAACGCCAATAGGGACTTTCCATTGACGTCA
ATGGGTGGAGTATTTACGGTAAACTGCCCACTTGGCAGTACATCAAGTGTATCATATGCCAAGTACGCCC
CCTATTGACGTCAATGACGGTAAATGGCCCGCCTGGCATTATGCCCAGTACATGACCTTATGGGACTTTC
CTACTTGGCAGTACATCTACGTATTAGTCATCGCTATTACCATGGTGATGCGGTTTTGGCAGTACATCAA
TGGGCGTGGATAGCGGTTTGACTCACGGGGATTTCCAAGTCTCCACCCCATTGACGTCAATGGGAGTTTG
TTTTGGCACCAAAATCAACGGGACTTTCCAAAATGTCGTAACAACTCCGCCCCATTGACGCAAATGGGCG
GTAGGCGTGTACGGTGGGAGGTCTATATAAGCAGAGCTGGTTTAGTGAACCGTCAGATCCGCTAGCGCTA
CCGGACTCAGATCTCGAGGCCACCATGTTCTACGCACATTTTGTTCTCAGTAAAAGAGGGCCTCTGGCCA
AAATTTGGCTAGCGGCCCATTGGGATAAGAAGCTAACCAAAGCCCATGTGTTCGAGTGTAATTTAGAGAG
CAGCGTGGAGAGTATCATCTCACCAAAGGTGAAAATGGCATTACGGACATCAGGACATCTCTTACTGGGA
GTAGTTCGAATCTATCACAGGAAAGCCAAATACCTTCTTGCAGACTGTAATGAAGCATTCATTAAGATAA
AGATGGCTTTTCGGCCAGGTGTGGTTGACCTGCCTGAGGAAAATCGGGAAGCAGCTTATAATGCCATTAC
TTTACCTGAAGAATTTCATGACTTTGATCAGCCACTGCCTGACTTAGATGACATCGATGTGGCCCAGCAG
TTCAGCTTGAATCAGAGTAGAGTGGAAGAGATAACCATGAGAGAAGAAGTTGGGAACATCAGTATTTTAC
AAGAAAATGATTTTGGTGATTTTGGAATGGATGATCGTGAGATAATGAGAGAAGGCAGTGCTTTTGAGGA
TGACGACATGTTAGTAAGCACTACTACTTCTAACCTCCTATTAGAGTCTGAACAGAGCACCAGCAATCTG
AATGAGAAAATTAACCATTTAGAATATGAAGATCAATATAAGGATGATAATTTTGGAGAAGGAAATGATG
GTGGAATATTAGATGACAAACTTATTAGTAATAATGATGGCGGTATCTTTGATGATCCCCCTGCCCTCTC
TGAGGCAGGGGTGATGTTGCCAGAGCAGCCTGCACATGACGATATGGATGAGGATGATAATGTATCAATG
GGTGGGCCTGATAGTCCTGATTCAGTGGATCCCGTTGAACCAATGCCAACCATGACTGATCAAACAACAC
TTGTTCCAAATGAGGAAGAAGCATTTGCATTGGAGCCTATTGATATAACTGTTAAAGAAACAAAAGCCAA
GAGGAAGAGGAAGCTAATTGTTGACAGTGTCAAAGAGTTGGATAGCAAGACAATTAGAGCCCAACTTAGT
GATTATTCAGATATTGTTACTACTTTGGATCTGGCACCGCCCACCAAGAAATTGATGATGTGGAAAGAGA
CAGGAGGAGTAGAAAAACTGTTTTCTTTACCTGCTCAGCCTTTGTGGAATAACAGACTACTGAAGCTCTT
TACACGCTGTCTTACACCGCTTGTACCAGAAGACCTTAGAAAAAGGAGGAAAGGAGGAGAGGCAGATAAT
TTGGATGAATTCCTCAAAGAATTTGAAAATCCAGAGGTTCCTAGAGAGGACCAGCAACAGCAGCATCAGC
AGCGTGATGTTATCGATGAGCCCATTATTGAAGAGCCAAGCCGCCTCCAGGAGTCAGTGATGGAGGCCAG
CAGAACAAACATAGATGAGTCAGCTATGCCTCCACCACCACCTCAGGGAGTTAAGCGAAAAGCTGGACAA
ATTGACCCAGAGCCTGTGATGCCTCCTCAGCAGGTAGAGCAGATGGAAATACCACCTGTAGAGCTTCCCC
CAGAAGAACCTCCAAATATCTGTCAGCTAATACCAGAGTTAGAACTTCTGCCAGAAAAAGAGAAGGAGAA
AGAGAAGGAAAAAGAAGATGATGAAGAGGAAGAGGATGAAGATGCATCAGGGGGCGATCAAGATCAGGAA
GAAAGAAGATGGAACAAAAGGACTCAGCAGATGCTTCATGGTCTTCAGCGTGCTCTTGCTAAAACTGGAG
CTGAATCTATCAGTTTGCTTGAGTTATGTCGAAATACGAACAGAAAACAAGCTGCCGCAAAGTTCTACAG
CTTCTTGGTTCTTAAAAAGCAGCAAGCTATTGAGCTGACACAGGAAGAACCGTACAGTGACATCATCGCA
ACACCTGGACCAAGGTTCCATATTATAAGTCGCGGAGGCAGTGGTGGGGTACCGCGGGCCCGGGATCCAC
CGGTCGCCACCATGAGTGCGATTAAGCCAGACATGAAGATCAACCTCCGTATGGAAGGCAACGTAAACGG
GCACCACTTTGTGATCGACGGAGATGGTACAGGCAAGCCTTTTGAGGGAAAACAGAGTATGGATCTTGAA
GTCAAAGAGGGCGGACCTCTGCCTTTTGCCTTTGATATCCTGACCACTGCATTCCATTACGGCAACAGGG
TATTCGCCGAATATCCAGACCACATACAAGACTATTTTAAGCAGTCGTTTCCTAAGGGGTATTCGTGGGA
ACGAAGCTTGACTTTCGAAGACGGGGGCATTTGCATTGCCAGAAACGACATAACAATGGAAGGGGACACT
TTCTATAATAAAGTTCGATTTCACGGTGTAAACTTTCCCGCCAATGGTCCAGTTATGCAGAAGAAGACGC
TGAAATGGGAGCCCTCCACTGAGAAAATGTATGTGCGTGATGGAGTGCTGACTGGTGATATTCGCATGGC
TTTGTTGCTTGAAGGAAATGCCCATTACCGATGTGACTTCAGAACTACTTACAAAGCTAAGGAGAAGGGT
GTCAAGTTACCAGGCTACCACTTTGTGGACCACTGCATTGAGATTTTAAGCCATGACAAAGATTACAACA
AGGTTAAGCTGTATGAGCATGCTGTTGCTCATTCTGGATTGCCTGACAATGCCAGACGATAAGCGGCCGC
GACTCTAGATCATAATCAGCCATACCACATTTGTAGAGGTTTTACTTGCTTTAAAAAACCTCCCACACCT
CCCCCTGAACCTGAAACATAAAATGAATGCAATTGTTGTTGTTAACTTGTTTATTGCAGCTTATAATGGT
TACAAATAAAGCAATAGCATCACAAATTTCACAAATAAAGCATTTTTTTCACTGCATTCTAGTTGTGGTT
TGTCCAAACTCATCAATGTATCTTAAGGCGTAAATTGTAAGCGTTAATATTTTGTTAAAATTCGCGTTAA
ATTTTTGTTAAATCAGCTCATTTTTTAACCAATAGGCCGAAATCGGCAAAATCCCTTATAAATCAAAAGA
ATAGACCGAGATAGGGT
[37 nt withheld, positions 3658-3694]
AAAGAACGTGGACTCCAACGTCAAAGG
[49 nt withheld, positions 3722-3770]
T
[91 nt withheld, positions 3772-3862]
G
[124 nt withheld, positions 3864-3987]
CAGGTGGCACTTTTCGGGGAAATGTGCGCGGAACCCCTATTTGTTTATTTTTCTAAATACATTCAAATAT
GTATCCGCTCATGAGACAATAACCCTGATAAATGCTTCAATAATATTGAAAAAGGAAGAGTCCTGAGGCG
GAAAGAACCAGCTGTGGAATGTGTGTCAGTTAGGGTGTGGAAAGTCCCCAGGCTCCCCAGCAGGCAGAAG
TATGCAAAGCATGCATCTCAATTAGTCAGCAACCAGGTGTGGAAAGTCCCCAGGCTCCCCAGCAGGCAGA
AGTATGCAAAGCATGCATCTCAATTAGTCAGCAACCATAGTCCCGCCCCTAACTCCGCCCATCCCGCCCC
TAACTCCGCCCAGTTCCGCCCATTCTCCGCCCCATGGCTGACTAATTTTTTTTATTTATGCAGAGGCCGA
GGCCGCCTCGGCCTCTGAGCTATTCCAGAAGTAGTGAGGAGGCTTTTTTGGAGGCCTAGGCTTTTGCAAA
GATCGATCAAGAGACAGGATGAGGATCGTTTCGCATGATTGAACAAGATGGATTGCACGCAGGTTCTCCG
GCCGCTTGGGTGGAGAGGCTATTCGGCTATGACTGGGCACAACAGACAATCGGCTGCTCTGATGCCGCCG
TGTTCCGGCTGTCAGCGCAGGGGCGCCCGGTTCTTTTTGTCAAGACCGACCTGTCCGGTGCCCTGAATGA
ACTGCAAGACGAGGCAGCGCGGCTATCGTGGCTGGCCACGACGGGCGTTCCTTGCGCAGCTGTGCTCGAC
GTTGTCACTGAAGCGGGAAGGGACTGGCTGCTATTGGGCGAAGTGCCGGGGCAGGATCTCCTGTCATCTC
ACCTTGCTCCTGCCGAGAAAGTATCCATCATGGCTGATGCAATGCGGCGGCTGCATACGCTTGATCCGGC
TACCTGCCCATTCGACCACCAAGCGAAACATCGCATCGAGCGAGCACGTACTCGGATGGAAGCCGGTCTT
GTCGATCAGGATGATCTGGACGAAGAGCATCAGGGGCTCGCGCCAGCCGAACTGTTCGCCAGGCTCAAGG
CGAGCATGCCCGACGGCGAGGATCTCGTCGTGACCCATGGCGATGCCTGCTTGCCGAATATCATGGTGGA
AAATGGCCGCTTTTCTGGATTCATCGACTGTGGCCGGCTGGGTGTGGCGGACCGCTATCAGGACATAGCG
TTGGCTACCCGTGATATTGCTGAAGAGCTTGGCGGCGAATGGGCTGACCGCTTCCTCGTGCTTTACGGTA
TCGCCGCTCCCGATTCGCAGCGCATCGCCTTCTATCGCCTTCTTGACGAGTTCTTCTGAGCGGGACTCTG
GGGTTCGAAATGACCGACCAAGCGACGCCCAACCTGCCATCACGAGATTTCGATTCCACCGCCGCCTTCT
ATGAAAGGTTGGGCTTCGGAATCGTTTTCCGGGACGCCGGCTGGATGATCCTCCAGCGCGGGGATCTCAT
GCTGGAGTTCTTCGCCCACCCTAGGGGGAGGCTAACTGAAACACGGAAGGAGACAATACCGGAAGGAACC
CGCGCTATGACGGCAATAAAAAGACAGAATAAAACGCACGGTGTTGGGTCGTTTGTTCATAAACGCGGGG
TTCGGTCCCAGGGCTGGCACTCTGTCGATACCCCACCGAGACCCCATTGGGGCCAATACGCCCGCGTTTC
TTCCTTTTCCCCACCCCACCCCCCAAGTTCGGGTGAAGGCCCAGGGCTCGCAGCCAACGTCGGGGCGGCA
GGCCCTGCCATAGCCTCAGGTTACTCATATATACTTTAGATTGATTTAAAACTTCATTTTTAATTTAAAA
GGATCTAGGTGAAGATCCTTTTTGATAATCTCATGACCAAAATCCCTTAACGTGAGTTTTCGTTCCACTG
AGCGTCAGACCCCGTAGAAAAGATCAAAGGATCTTCTTGAGATCCTTTTTTTCTGCGCGTAATCTGCTGC
TTGCAAACAAAAAAACCACCGCTACCAGCGGTGGTTTGTTTGCCGGATCAAGAGCTACCAACTCTTTTTC
CGAAGGTAACTGGCTTCAGCAGAGCGCAGATACCAAATACTGTTCTTCTAGTGTAGCCGTAGTTAGGCCA
CCACTTCAAGAACTCTGTAGCACCGCCTACATACCTCGCTCTGCTAATCCTGTTACCAGTGGCTGCTGCC
AGTGGCGATAAGTCGTGTCTTACCGGGTTGGACTCAAGACGATAGTTACCGGATAAGGCGCAGCGGTCGG
GCTGAACGGGGGGTTCGTGCACACAGCCCAGCTTGGAGCGAACGACCTACACCGAACTGAGATACCTACA
GCGTGAGCTATGAGAAAGCGCCACGCTTCCCGAAGGGAGAAAGGCGGACAGGTATCCGGTAAGCGGCAGG
GTCGGAACAGGAGAGCGCACGAGGGAGCTTCCAGGGGGAAACGCCTGGTATCTTTATAGTCCTGTCGGGT
TTCGCCACCTCTGACTTGAGCGTCGATTTTTGTGATGCTCGTCAGGGGGGCGGAGCCTATGGAAAAACGC
CAGCAACGCGGCCTTTTTACGGTTCCTGGCCTTTTGCTGGCCTTTTGCTCACATGTTCTTTCCTGCGTTA
TCCCCTGAT
Features (pLannotate 1.2.2; 17 found; start..end, strand, type, name):
      1..23      +  rep_origin     RSF ori (fragment): Plasmids containing the RSF 1030 origin of replication can be propagated in E. coli cells that contain additional plasmids with compatible origins.
     91..394     +  enhancer       CMV enhancer: human cytomegalovirus immediate early enhancer
    395..598     +  promoter       CMV promoter: human cytomegalovirus (CMV) immediate early promoter
    621..648     +  misc_feature   MCS (fragment): multiple cloning site
    655..2547    +  CDS            RAD21: RAD21_HUMAN - Also known as HR21 From Homo sapiens (Human).
   2568..2594    +  misc_feature   MCS (fragment): multiple cloning site
   2602..3282    +  CDS            EosFP: green-to-red photoswitchable fluorescent protein (Wiedenmann et al., 2004)
   3298..3381    +  CDS            large T antigen (fragment): large T antigen from SV40 (simian virus 40)
   3404..3525    +  polyA_signal   SV40 poly(A) signal: SV40 polyadenylation signal
   3559..3987    -  rep_origin     f1 ori (sequence partly withheld): f1 bacteriophage origin of replication; arrow indicates direction of (+) strand synthesis
   4014..4118    +  promoter       AmpR promoter: bla
   4120..4477    +  promoter       SV40 promoter: SV40 enhancer and early promoter
   4512..5306    +  CDS            NeoR/KanR: aminoglycoside phosphotransferase from Tn5; aph(3')-II (or nptII); confers resistance to neomycin, kanamycin, and G418 (Geneticin®)
   5327..5479    +  CDS            ble (fragment): BLE_KLEPN - Experimental evidence at protein level: Swiss-Prot protein existence level 1. Binding protein with a strong affinity to the bleomycin family of antibiotics. Binds to CL990; an antimitotic-antibiotic compound. From Klebsiella pneumoniae.
   5538..5585    +  polyA_signal   HSV TK poly(A) signal: herpes simplex virus thymidine kinase polyadenylation signal (Cole and Stacy, 1985)
   5676..5692    -  polyA_signal   bGH poly(A) signal (fragment): bovine growth hormone polyadenylation signal
   5914..6502    +  rep_origin     ori: high-copy-number ColE1/pMB1/pBR322/pUC origin of replication
