[The description below was written by a language model from this plasmid's Addgene catalogue record and pLannotate feature annotations shown in this document.]
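Description:
tdEos-Rad21-N-18 is a mammalian expression plasmid built on the tdEos-N1 backbone, an N1-style fluorescent-protein fusion vector. It encodes human RAD21 (also known as SCC1/MCD1, a cohesin complex subunit) fused at its C terminus to the tdEos tag. The RAD21 open reading frame sits between remnants of the multiple cloning site, directly downstream of the human cytomegalovirus immediate-early enhancer and promoter. It is followed by the Eos coding sequence and an SV40 polyadenylation signal. Eos is a green-to-red photoconvertible fluorescent protein, and the record gives excitation/emission of 505/516 nm for the green state and 569/581 nm for the red state. The name tdEos implies a tandem dimer, but the sequenced record of 6,586 nt annotates only a single EosFP unit of about 680 bp. The catalogue backbone size plus the insert would give a somewhat larger plasmid, so the assembled sequence may not fully resolve the repeated tag.

The plasmid is propagated in E. coli at high copy from a ColE1/pUC-type origin, and an f1 origin is also present. A single Tn5 NeoR/KanR aminoglycoside phosphotransferase gene serves both hosts. A bacterial promoter drives it for kanamycin selection, and the SV40 early promoter drives it for G418 selection of stable mammalian lines, with an HSV TK polyadenylation signal terminating the cassette. Short annotated fragments (RSF ori, ble, bGH poly(A), large T antigen) appear to be partial matches to backbone sequence rather than functional elements.

The stated purpose is as a localization marker for centromeres. This makes the construct suited to live-cell imaging of RAD21, including photoconversion-based tracking or super-resolution localization microscopy.
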