Addgene plasmid #57666: tdEos-Rad21-N-18
Purpose: Localization: Centromere, Excitation: 505 / 569, Emission: 516 / 581
Depositing lab: Michael Davidson. Depositing organization: Florida State University, Tallahassee.
Backbone
  Vector backbone: tdEos-N1
  Backbone size w/o insert (bp): 4750
  Vector type: Mammalian Expression
  Selectable markers: Neomycin (select with G418)
Growth in bacteria
  Bacterial resistance: Kanamycin, 50 μg/mL
  Growth temperature: 37°C
  Growth strain: DH5alpha
  Copy number: High Copy
Gene/Insert
  Gene/Insert name: Rad21 (alt name: NM_006265.2)
  Species: H. sapiens (human)
  Entrez Gene: RAD21 (a.k.a. CDLS4, HR21, HRAD21, MCD1, MGS, NXP1, SCC1, hHR21)
  Promoter: CMV
  Tag / fusion protein: tdEos (C terminal on backbone)
  Cloning method: Unknown
  Sequencing primers: 5′ CMV-F; 3′ SV40pA-R
Terms and licenses: Academic/Nonprofit Terms; Industry Terms
Depositor comments: . Excitation = 505 / 569; Emission = 516 / 581
How to cite: tdEos-Rad21-N-18 was a gift from Michael Davidson (Addgene plasmid # 57666 ; http://n2t.net/addgene:57666 ; RRID:Addgene_57666)
